>Addgene plasmid #223919 | HCT42_rAAV-eHGT_1184m-minBglobin-SYFP2-WPRE3-BGHpA | addgene full sequence | sequence record 446470 | Addgene NGS Result
CCTGCAGGCAGCTGCGCGCTCGCTCGCTCACTGAGGCCGCCCGGGCGTCGGGCGACCTTTGGTCGCCCGG
CCTCAGTGAGCGAGCGAGCGCGCAGAGAGGGAGTGGCCAACTCCATCACTAGGGGTTCCTGCGGCCGCAC
GCGTGGACAGCTACTTCAGAAGGCTTGCTATTGTTAGTGTAACAAAAGCTTATTCTTTCCAGTGCCAAAT
TATACCAGTTTAATGCAGTGGATTAAGTAAAATCATTGCACACTCTTGGTCTTCTGAAGAAGACAATCTA
TAAAGTCTTTAATTCTCAAAATAAAATTAATTGCCAGGGCCACAACAGAATGGGTCCGCCTCTCCCAACC
CTCTGAGATACATGCCTGGCCATCCTGCAGCCTCACTGCCCAGAAGGATTAATGATCATATATATTAAAG
AGCTGGCACACAGCCTGGTAGAGCACTGAGAGTGGTGTTTGTGATCATCATTATAATGAAAGTGCTCCCC
TTCCAGGTGCCAAGCTCTATCACCTAACAGTGTGCAGAAAGTATTAATTGAACTCTTTTCTACCTTCTTT
TAGAAATGTGTTCAGTGTGTGTGTGTGTGTGTGTGTGTGTGTGTATGCACCTTCCTGTGCATGCCACATG
CACATATAGAGGTCAAAGGACAACAGTCAGGAGCCTGTTCTTGTTTTCCACCTTTTTGAAGCAGTTTCCT
TTGATTCTGTTTCTGAGACTGCATTCCAGACTAACATGCTTCCACTGATTTTCCTAGCTCTTGCCTATCT
TTGAGGGGCTGGGGAGCTCGGGCTGGGCATAAAAGTCAGGGCAGAGCCATCTATTGCTTACATTTGCTTC
TGGGATCCAGATCTTTCGAAGCTAGCGCTACCGGTCGCCACCATGGTGAGCAAGGGCGAGGAGCTGTTCA
CCGGGGTGGTGCCCATCCTGGTCGAGCTGGACGGCGACGTAAACGGCCACAAGTTCAGCGTGTCCGGCGA
GGGCGAGGGCGATGCCACCTACGGCAAGCTGACCCTGAAGCTGATCTGCACCACCGGCAAGCTGCCCGTG
CCCTGGCCCACCCTCGTGACCACCCTGGGCTACGGCGTGCAGTGCTTCGCCCGCTACCCCGACCACATGA
AGCAGCACGACTTCTTCAAGTCCGCCATGCCCGAAGGCTACGTCCAGGAGCGCACCATCTTCTTCAAGGA
CGACGGCAACTACAAGACCCGCGCCGAGGTGAAGTTCGAGGGCGACACCCTGGTGAACCGCATCGAGCTG
AAGGGCATCGACTTCAAGGAGGACGGCAACATCCTGGGGCACAAGCTGGAGTACAACTACAACAGCCACA
ACGTCTATATCACCGCCGACAAGCAGAAGAACGGCATCAAGGCCAACTTCAAGATCCGCCACAACATCGA
GGACGGCGGCGTGCAGCTCGCCGACCACTACCAGCAGAACACCCCCATCGGCGACGGCCCCGTGCTGCTG
CCCGACAACCACTACCTGAGCTACCAGTCCAAGCTGAGCAAAGACCCCAACGAGAAGCGCGATCACATGG
TCCTGCTGGAGTTCGTGACCGCCGCCGGGATCACTCTCGGCATGGACGAGCTGTACAAGTAAGTCGACGG
CGCGCCGCGGCCGCGAATTCGATATCATAATCAACCTCTGGATTACAAAATTTGTGAAAGATTGACTGGT
ATTCTTAACTATGTTGCTCCTTTTACGCTATGTGGATACGCTGCTTTAATGCCTTTGTATCATGCTATTG
CTTCCCGTATGGCTTTCATTTTCTCCTCCTTGTATAAATCCTGGTTAGTTCTTGCCACGGCGGAACTCAT
CGCCGCCTGCCTTGCCCGCTGCTGGACAGGGGCTCGGCTGTTGGGCACTGACAATTCCGTGGCTCGAGAG
ATCTTCGACTGTGCCTTCTAGTTGCCAGCCATCTGTTGTTTGCCCCTCCCCCGTGCCTTCCTTGACCCTG
GAAGGTGCCACTCCCACTGTCCTTTCCTAATAAAATGAGGAAATTGCATCGCATTGTCTGAGTAGGTGTC
ATTCTATTCTGGGGGGTGGGGTGGGGCAGGACAGCAAGGGGGAGGATTGGGAAGACAATAGCAGGCATGA
GATCTCACGTGCGGACCGAGCGGCCGCAGGAACCCCTAGTGATGGAGTTGGCCACTCCCTCTCTGCGCGC
TCGCTCGCTCACTGAGGCCGGGCGACCAAAGGTCGCCCGACGCCCGGGCTTTGCCCGGGCGGCCTCAGTG
AGCGAGCGAGCGCGCAGCTGCCTGCAGGGGCGCCTGATGCGGTATTTTCTCCTTACGCATCTGTGCGGTA
TTTCACACCGCATA
[95 nt withheld, positions 2325-2419]
T
[46 nt withheld, positions 2421-2466]
C
[141 nt withheld, positions 2468-2608]
CCTTTGACGTTGGAGTCCACGTTCTTT
[37 nt withheld, positions 2636-2672]
ACTCTATCTCGGGCTATTCTTTTGATTTATAAGGGATTTTGCCGATTTCGGTCTATTGGTTAAAAAATGA
GCTGATTTAACAAAAATTTAACGCGAATTTTAACAAAATATTAACGTTTACAATTTTATGGTGCACTCTC
AGTACAATCTGCTCTGATGCCGCATAGTTAAGCCAGCCCCGACACCCGCCAACACCCGCTGACGCGCCCT
GACGGGCTTGTCTGCTCCCGGCATCCGCTTACAGACAAGCTGTGACCGTCTCCGGGAGCTGCATGTGTCA
GAGGTTTTCACCGTCATCACCGAAACGCGCGAGACGAAAGGGCCTCGTGATACGCCTATTTTTATAGGTT
AATGTCATGATAATAATGGTTTCTTAGACGTCAGGTGGCACTTTTCGGGGAAATGTGCGCGGAACCCCTA
TTTGTTTATTTTTCTAAATACATTCAAATATGTATCCGCTCATGAGACAATAACCCTGATAAATGCTTCA
ATAATATTGAAAAAGGAAGAGTATGAGTATTCAACATTTCCGTGTCGCCCTTATTCCCTTTTTTGCGGCA
TTTTGCCTTCCTGTTTTTGCTCACCCAGAAACGCTGGTGAAAGTAAAAGATGCTGAAGATCAGTTGGGTG
CACGAGTGGGTTACATCGAACTGGATCTCAACAGCGGTAAGATCCTTGAGAGTTTTCGCCCCGAAGAACG
TTTTCCAATGATGAGCACTTTTAAAGTTCTGCTATGTGGCGCGGTATTATCCCGTATTGACGCCGGGCAA
GAGCAACTCGGTCGCCGCATACACTATTCTCAGAATGACTTGGTTGAGTACTCACCAGTCACAGAAAAGC
ATCTTACGGATGGCATGACAGTAAGAGAATTATGCAGTGCTGCCATAACCATGAGTGATAACACTGCGGC
CAACTTACTTCTGACAACGATCGGAGGACCGAAGGAGCTAACCGCTTTTTTGCACAACATGGGGGATCAT
GTAACTCGCCTTGATCGTTGGGAACCGGAGCTGAATGAAGCCATACCAAACGACGAGCGTGACACCACGA
TGCCTGTAGCAATGGCAACAACGTTGCGCAAACTATTAACTGGCGAACTACTTACTCTAGCTTCCCGGCA
ACAATTAATAGACTGGATGGAGGCGGATAAAGTTGCAGGACCACTTCTGCGCTCGGCCCTTCCGGCTGGC
TGGTTTATTGCTGATAAATCTGGAGCCGGTGAGCGTGGGTCTCGCGGTATCATTGCAGCACTGGGGCCAG
ATGGTAAGCCCTCCCGTATCGTAGTTATCTACACGACGGGGAGTCAGGCAACTATGGATGAACGAAATAG
ACAGATCGCTGAGATAGGTGCCTCACTGATTAAGCATTGGTAACTGTCAGACCAAGTTTACTCATATATA
CTTTAGATTGATTTAAAACTTCATTTTTAATTTAAAAGGATCTAGGTGAAGATCCTTTTTGATAATCTCA
TGACCAAAATCCCTTAACGTGAGTTTTCGTTCCACTGAGCGTCAGACCCCGTAGAAAAGATCAAAGGATC
TTCTTGAGATCCTTTTTTTCTGCGCGTAATCTGCTGCTTGCAAACAAAAAAACCACCGCTACCAGCGGTG
GTTTGTTTGCCGGATCAAGAGCTACCAACTCTTTTTCCGAAGGTAACTGGCTTCAGCAGAGCGCAGATAC
CAAATACTGTTCTTCTAGTGTAGCCGTAGTTAGGCCACCACTTCAAGAACTCTGTAGCACCGCCTACATA
CCTCGCTCTGCTAATCCTGTTACCAGTGGCTGCTGCCAGTGGCGATAAGTCGTGTCTTACCGGGTTGGAC
TCAAGACGATAGTTACCGGATAAGGCGCAGCGGTCGGGCTGAACGGGGGGTTCGTGCACACAGCCCAGCT
TGGAGCGAACGACCTACACCGAACTGAGATACCTACAGCGTGAGCTATGAGAAAGCGCCACGCTTCCCGA
AGGGAGAAAGGCGGACAGGTATCCGGTAAGCGGCAGGGTCGGAACAGGAGAGCGCACGAGGGAGCTTCCA
GGGGGAAACGCCTGGTATCTTTATAGTCCTGTCGGGTTTCGCCACCTCTGACTTGAGCGTCGATTTTTGT
GATGCTCGTCAGGGGGGCGGAGCCTATGGAAAAACGCCAGCAACGCGGCCTTTTTACGGTTCCTGGCCTT
TTGCTGGCCTTTTGCTCACATGT
Features (pLannotate 1.2.2; 14 found; start..end, strand, type, name):
     12..39      +  repeat_region  AAV2 ITR (fragment): inverted terminal repeat of adeno-associated virus serotype 2 inverted
     68..95      +  repeat_region  AAV2 ITR (fragment): inverted terminal repeat of adeno-associated virus serotype 2 inverted
    883..1599    +  CDS            SYFP2: SYFP2 is a basic (constitutively fluorescent) yellow fluorescent protein published in 2006, derived from Aequorea victoria. It is reported to be a very rapidly-maturing monomer with moderate acid sensitivity.
   1639..1796    +  misc_feature   WPRE (fragment): woodchuck hepatitis virus posttranscriptional regulatory element
   1802..1882    +  misc_feature   WPRE (fragment): woodchuck hepatitis virus posttranscriptional regulatory element
   1899..2010    +  polyA_signal   bGH poly(A) signal: bovine growth hormone polyadenylation signal
   2128..2268    +  repeat_region  AAV2 ITR: inverted terminal repeat of adeno-associated virus serotype 2 inverted
   2273..2324    -  misc_feature   bom (fragment): basis of mobility region from pBR322
   2343..2798    +  rep_origin     f1 ori (sequence partly withheld): f1 bacteriophage origin of replication; arrow indicates direction of (+) strand synthesis
   2799..2848    -  misc_feature   bom (fragment): basis of mobility region from pBR322
   2950..2985    -  CDS            rop (fragment): Rop protein, which maintains plasmids at low copy number; rop
   3080..3184    +  promoter       AmpR promoter: bla
   3185..4045    +  CDS            AmpR: β-lactamase; bla; confers resistance to ampicillin, carbenicillin, and related antibiotics
   4216..4804    +  rep_origin     ori: high-copy-number ColE1/pMB1/pBR322/pUC origin of replication
