[The description below was written by a language model from this plasmid's Addgene catalogue record and pLannotate feature annotations shown in this document.]
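Description:
HCT42_rAAV-eHGT_1184m-minBglobin-SYFP2-WPRE3-BGHpA is a recombinant AAV transfer plasmid from an enhancer-AAV toolkit developed for targeting spinal motor neurons and descending motor pathways in rodents and macaque. It is a high-copy bacterial plasmid of about 4.9 kb carrying a ColE1/pUC-type origin and an ampicillin resistance gene (β-lactamase under its own promoter), together with an f1 phage origin and small remnants of pBR322 bom and rop sequences in the backbone. The expression cassette is bounded by AAV2 inverted terminal repeats, which provide the signals for replication and packaging of the intervening DNA into AAV particles. The annotation finds the right-hand ITR intact but only short fragments of the left-hand one, which may reflect the difficulty of sequencing and annotating these repeats. The listed recombination-deficient growth strain is consistent with the need to keep ITRs stable.

Between the ITRs, the name indicates a putative enhancer element, eHGT_1184m, placed upstream of a minimal β-globin promoter. Neither element is annotated in the feature table, but the unannotated region preceding the reporter would accommodate them. A minimal promoter has little activity alone, so expression is expected to depend on the enhancer, giving cell-type-selective output. This drives SYFP2, a rapidly maturing monomeric yellow fluorescent protein derived from Aequorea victoria. It is followed by WPRE3, a shortened woodchuck hepatitis virus posttranscriptional element that boosts transcript expression while saving packaging space (seen here as two WPRE fragments), and by the bovine growth hormone polyadenylation signal. The reporter is expressed directly, without recombinase dependence, so the virus serves to label cells and assess the enhancer's specificity. The record does not state which cell population this particular enhancer targets.
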