Addgene plasmid #223919: HCT42_rAAV-eHGT_1184m-minBglobin-SYFP2-WPRE3-BGHpA
Purpose: Direct-expressing SYFP2 AAV virus
Depositing lab: Tanya Daigle & Allen Institute for Brain Science. Depositing organization: Allen Institute. Publication: Enhancer AAVs for targeting spinal motor neurons and descending motor pathways in rodents and macaque. Kussick E, Johansen N, Taskin N, Chowdhury A, Quinlan MA, Fraser A, Clark AG, Wynalda B, Martinez R, Groce EL, Reding M, Liang E, Shulga L, Huang C, Casper T, Clark M, Ho W, Gao Y, van Velthoven CTJ, Sobieski C, Ferrer R, Berg MR, Curtis BC, English C, Day JC, Fortuna MG, Donadio N, Newman D, Yao S, Chakka AB, Goldy J, Torkelson A, Guzman JB, Chakrabarty R, Nguy B, Guilford N, Pham TH, Wright V, Ronellenfitch K, Naidoo R, Kenney J, Williford A, Ramakrishnan C, Drinnenberg A, Gudsnuk K, Thyagarajan B, Smith KA, Dee N, Deisseroth K, Zeng H, Yao Z, Tasic B, Levi BP, Hodge R, Bakken TE, Lein ES, Ting JT, Daigle TL. Cell Rep. 2025 Jun 24;44(6):115730. doi: 10.1016/j.celrep.2025.115730. Epub 2025 May 21. PubMed 40403722.
Backbone
  Vector backbone: rAAV-minBglobin-SYFP2-WPRE3-BGHpA
  Backbone manufacturer: Allen Institute for Brain Science
  Backbone size w/o insert (bp): 4242
  Vector type: AAV
Growth in bacteria
  Bacterial resistance: Ampicillin, 100 μg/mL
  Growth temperature: 37°C
  Growth strain: NEB Stable
  Copy number: High Copy
Gene/Insert
  Gene/Insert name: SYFP2
  Species: Synthetic
  Insert size (bp): 720
  Mutation: N/A
  Promoter: minBglobin
  Cloning method: Restriction Enzyme; 5′ cloning site MluI (unknown if destroyed); 3′ cloning site SacI (unknown if destroyed)
  Sequencing primers: 5′ GGACAGCTACTTCAGAAGG; 3′ CCCAGCCCCTCAAAGATAGG
Terms and licenses: Academic/Nonprofit Terms; Industry Terms: Not Available to Industry
How to cite: HCT42_rAAV-eHGT_1184m-minBglobin-SYFP2-WPRE3-BGHpA was a gift from Tanya Daigle & Allen Institute for Brain Science (Addgene plasmid # 223919 ; http://n2t.net/addgene:223919 ; RRID:Addgene_223919)
